Addgene plasmid #103562: LSB-hsa-miR-491-3p
Purpose: Used to sense miRNA activity using fluorescence based tools. hsa-miR-491-3p target in 3' UTR of of mKate. miRNA activity can be measured by the repression of mKate2 relative to EBFP2 fluorescent proteins . Plasmid is inherently unstable; please see Depositor Comments
Depositing lab: Ron Weiss. Depositing organization: Massachusetts Institute of Technology. Publication: A mixed antagonistic/synergistic miRNA repression model enables accurate predictions of multi-input miRNA sensor activity. Gam JJ, Babb J, Weiss R. Nat Commun. 2018 Jun 22;9(1):2430. doi: 10.1038/s41467-018-04575-0. PubMed 29934631.
Backbone
  Vector backbone: Low Sensor Backbone (LSB)
  Vector type: Mammalian Expression, Synthetic Biology
Growth in bacteria
  Bacterial resistance: Ampicillin and Kanamycin, 100 & 50 μg/mL
  Growth temperature: 30°C
  Growth strain: NEB Stable
  Copy number: High Copy
Gene/Insert
  Gene/Insert name: hsa-miR-491-3p target
  Species: H. sapiens (human)
  Entrez Gene: MIR491 (a.k.a. MIRN491, hsa-mir-491, mir-491)
  Promoter: EF-1a
  Cloning method: Gibson Cloning
Terms and licenses: Academic/Nonprofit Terms; Industry Terms: Not Available to Industry
Depositor comments: Please note that this plasmid is inherently unstable due to a repeating poly A element. We recommend performing a diagnostic digest on multiple colonies upon receipt. The depositors would like to note the presence of several discrepancies between the depositor sequence and physical plasmid sequence. In particular, the sequences upstream and downstream of the puromycin coding region have 10 bp insertions which do not affect the ability to perform puromycin selection. The sequences for those regions within the physical plasmids are as follows: Upstream of Puro: GAATTCGACCGCCTGTCTCAAGGTGCCACC; Downstream of Puro: GCTTTGAGACTACGCGTGAATTCACTCCTC. Please contact if you are interested in this plasmid prior to placing an order.
How to cite: LSB-hsa-miR-491-3p was a gift from Ron Weiss (Addgene plasmid # 103562 ; http://n2t.net/addgene:103562 ; RRID:Addgene_103562)
