[The description below was written by a language model from this plasmid's Addgene catalogue record and pLannotate feature annotations shown in this document.]
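Description:
LSB-hsa-miR-491-3p is a mammalian expression and synthetic biology plasmid built on the Low Sensor Backbone (LSB). It serves as a two-colour fluorescent sensor for activity of the human microRNA miR-491-3p. It replicates in E. coli from a high-copy ColE1/pUC-type origin and carries both AmpR (β-lactamase) and KanR (aminoglycoside phosphotransferase) markers, matching the dual ampicillin and kanamycin selection listed in the record.

The 11 kb annotated sequence contains two parallel transcription units in the same orientation. Each is driven by the human EF-1α core promoter with its intron A and terminated by a rabbit β-globin poly(A) signal. The coding sequences are flanked by attB4, attB1 and attB2 Gateway recombination site remnants. The first unit expresses the red fluorescent protein mKate2. According to the record, the hsa-miR-491-3p target lies in its 3' UTR, although the feature table does not annotate the target itself. The second unit expresses the blue protein EBFP2, which lacks the target and acts as an internal reference for delivery and expression level. When miR-491-3p is active in a transfected cell, mKate2 is repressed relative to EBFP2, so the red-to-blue ratio reports miRNA activity.

A puromycin N-acetyltransferase gene with its own β-globin poly(A) signal allows puromycin selection in mammalian cells, but no dedicated promoter for it is annotated. The depositor notes that the repeated poly(A) elements make the plasmid inherently unstable. The depositor also reports that the physical plasmid differs slightly from the deposited sequence, including short insertions flanking the puromycin coding region that do not affect selection.
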