Features (pLannotate 1.2.2; 28 found; start..end, strand, type, name):
     87..675     -  rep_origin     ori: high-copy-number ColE1/pMB1/pBR322/pUC origin of replication
    846..1706    -  CDS            AmpR: β-lactamase; bla; confers resistance to ampicillin, carbenicillin, and related antibiotics
   1707..1778    -  promoter       AmpR promoter: bla
   1857..2456    +  CDS            PuroR: puromycin N-acetyltransferase; pac from Streptomyces alboniger; confers resistance to puromycin
   2461..2541    +  CDS            HBB (fragment): HBB_PONPY - Experimental evidence at transcript level: Swiss-Prot protein existence level 2. Involved in oxygen transport from the lung to the various peripheral tissues. From Pongo pygmaeus (Bornean orangutan).
   2612..2667    +  polyA_signal   β-globin poly(A) signal: rabbit β-globin polyadenylation signal (Gil and Proudfoot, 1987)
   3646..3666    +  protein_bind   attB4: mutant version of attB; core recombination site for the Gateway® BP reaction BP Clonase™
   3734..3945    +  promoter       EF-1α core promoter: core promoter for human elongation factor EF-1α
   3946..4884    +  intron         EF-1α intron A: intron upstream of the start codon of human EF-1α
   4911..4931    +  protein_bind   attB1: mutant version of attB; core recombination site for the Gateway® BP reaction BP Clonase™
   4951..5646    +  CDS            mKate2: mKate2 is a basic (constitutively fluorescent) red fluorescent protein published in 2009, derived from Entacmaea quadricolor. It is reported to be a rapidly-maturing monomer with moderate acid sensitivity.
   5666..5690    -  protein_bind   attB2: mutant version of attB; recombination site for the Gateway® BP reaction BP Clonase™
   5834..5908    +  CDS            HBB (fragment): HBB_PONPY - Experimental evidence at transcript level: Swiss-Prot protein existence level 2. Involved in oxygen transport from the lung to the various peripheral tissues. From Pongo pygmaeus (Bornean orangutan).
   5979..6034    +  polyA_signal   β-globin poly(A) signal: rabbit β-globin polyadenylation signal (Gil and Proudfoot, 1987)
   6418..6443    +  misc_feature   SA: splice acceptor site
   7115..7135    +  protein_bind   attB4: mutant version of attB; core recombination site for the Gateway® BP reaction BP Clonase™
   7203..7414    +  promoter       EF-1α core promoter: core promoter for human elongation factor EF-1α
   7415..8353    +  intron         EF-1α intron A: intron upstream of the start codon of human EF-1α
   8380..8400    +  protein_bind   attB1: mutant version of attB; core recombination site for the Gateway® BP reaction BP Clonase™
   8411..9127    +  CDS            EBFP2: EBFP2 is a basic (constitutively fluorescent) blue fluorescent protein published in 2007, derived from Aequorea victoria. It is reported to be a rapidly-maturing monomer with moderate acid sensitivity.
   9135..9159    -  protein_bind   attB2: mutant version of attB; recombination site for the Gateway® BP reaction BP Clonase™
   9163..9243    +  CDS            HBB (fragment): HBB_PONPY - Experimental evidence at transcript level: Swiss-Prot protein existence level 2. Involved in oxygen transport from the lung to the various peripheral tissues. From Pongo pygmaeus (Bornean orangutan).
   9314..9369    +  polyA_signal   β-globin poly(A) signal: rabbit β-globin polyadenylation signal (Gil and Proudfoot, 1987)
   9752..9774    -  protein_bind   lac operator (fragment): The lac repressor binds to the lac operator to inhibit transcription in E. coli. This inhibition can be relieved by adding lactose or isopropyl-β-D-thiogalactopyranoside (IPTG). lac repressor encoded by lacI
   9778..9808    -  promoter       lac promoter: promoter for the E. coli lac operon
   9823..9844    -  protein_bind   CAP binding site: CAP binding activates transcription in the presence of cAMP. E. coli catabolite activator protein
   9857..9896    -  CDS            lacI (fragment): lac repressor; lacI; The lac repressor binds to the lac operator to inhibit transcription in E. coli. This inhibition can be relieved by adding lactose or isopropyl-β-D-thiogalactopyranoside (IPTG).
  10069..10878   +  CDS            KanR: aminoglycoside phosphotransferase; aph(3')-Ia; confers resistance to kanamycin in bacteria or G418 (Geneticin®) in eukaryotes
>Addgene plasmid #103562 | LSB-hsa-miR-491-3p | depositor full sequence | sequence record 196172 | Full Sequence
AATTGAGGGGATAACGCAGGAAAGAACATGTGAGCAAAAGGCCAGCAAAAGGCCAGGAACCGTAAAAAGG
CCGCGTTGCTGGCGTTTTTCCATAGGCTCCGCCCCCCTGACGAGCATCACAAAAATCGACGCTCAAGTCA
GAGGTGGCGAAACCCGACAGGACTATAAAGATACCAGGCGTTTCCCCCTGGAAGCTCCCTCGTGCGCTCT
CCTGTTCCGACCCTGCCGCTTACCGGATACCTGTCCGCCTTTCTCCCTTCGGGAAGCGTGGCGCTTTCTC
ATAGCTCACGCTGTAGGTATCTCAGTTCGGTGTAGGTCGTTCGCTCCAAGCTGGGCTGTGTGCACGAACC
CCCCGTTCAGCCCGACCGCTGCGCCTTATCCGGTAACTATCGTCTTGAGTCCAACCCGGTAAGACACGAC
TTATCGCCACTGGCAGCAGCCACTGGTAACAGGATTAGCAGAGCGAGGTATGTAGGCGGTGCTACAGAGT
TCTTGAAGTGGTGGCCTAACTACGGCTACACTAGAAGAACAGTATTTGGTATCTGCGCTCTGCTGAAGCC
AGTTACCTTCGGAAAAAGAGTTGGTAGCTCTTGATCCGGCAAACAAACCACCGCTGGTAGCGGTGGTTTT
TTTGTTTGCAAGCAGCAGATTACGCGCAGAAAAAAAGGATCTCAAGAAGATCCTTTGATCTTTTCTACGG
GGTCTGACGCTCAGTGGAACGAAAACTCACGTTAAGGGATTTTGGTCATGAGATTATCAAAAAGGATCTT
CACCTAGATCCTTTTAAATTAAAAATGAAGTTTTAAATCAATCTAAAGTATATATGAGTAAACTTGGTCT
GACAGTTACCAATGCTTAATCAGTGAGGCACCTATCTCAGCGATCTGTCTATTTCGTTCATCCATAGTTG
CCTGACTCCCCGTCGTGTAGATAACTACGATACGGGAGGGCTTACCATCTGGCCCCAGTGCTGCAATGAT
ACCGCGAGAACCACGCTCACCGGCTCCAGATTTATCAGCAATAAACCAGCCAGCCGGAAGGGCCGAGCGC
AGAAGTGGTCCTGCAACTTTATCCGCCTCCATCCAGTCTATTAATTGTTGCCGGGAAGCTAGAGTAAGTA
GTTCGCCAGTTAATAGTTTGCGCAACGTTGTTGCCATTGCTACAGGCATCGTGGTGTCACGCTCGTCGTT
TGGTATGGCTTCATTCAGCTCCGGTTCCCAACGATCAAGGCGAGTTACATGATCCCCCATGTTGTGCAAA
AAAGCGGTTAGCTCCTTCGGTCCTCCGATCGTTGTCAGAAGTAAGTTGGCCGCAGTGTTATCACTCATGG
TTATGGCAGCACTGCATAATTCTCTTACTGTCATGCCATCCGTAAGATGCTTTTCTGTGACTGGTGAGTA
CTCAACCAAGTCATTCTGAGAATAGTGTATGCGGCGACCGAGTTGCTCTTGCCCGGCGTCAATACGGGAT
AATACCGCGCCACATAGCAGAACTTTAAAAGTGCTCATCATTGGAAAACGTTCTTCGGGGCGAAAACTCT
CAAGGATCTTACCGCTGTTGAGATCCAGTTCGATGTAACCCACTCGTGCACCCAACTGATCTTCAGCATC
TTTTACTTTCACCAGCGTTTCTGGGTGAGCAAAAACAGGAAGGCAAAATGCCGCAAAAAAGGGAATAAGG
GCGACACGGAAATGTTGAATACTCATACTCTTCCTTTTTCAATATTATTGAAGCATTTATCAGGGTTATT
GTCTCATGAGCGGATACATATTTGAATGTAGCTCCGAATTTCTCGAGGGCTTGTCGACGACGGCGGTCTC
CGTCGTCAGGATCATGAATTCGACCCGCCTGCCACCATGACCGAGTACAAGCCCACGGTGCGCCTCGCCA
CCCGCGACGACGTCCCCCGGGCCGTACGCACCCTCGCCGCCGCGTTCGCCGACTACCCCGCCACGCGCCA
CACCGTCGACCCGGACCGCCACATCGAGCGGGTCACCGAGCTGCAAGAACTCTTCCTCACGCGCGTCGGG
CTCGACATCGGCAAGGTGTGGGTCGCGGACGACGGCGCCGCGGTGGCGGTCTGGACCACGCCGGAGAGCG
TCGAAGCGGGGGCGGTGTTCGCCGAGATCGGCCCGCGCATGGCCGAGTTGAGCGGTTCCCGGCTGGCCGC
GCAGCAACAGATGGAAGGCCTCCTGGCGCCGCACCGGCCCAAGGAGCCCGCGTGGTTCCTGGCCACCGTC
GGCGTCTCGCCCGACCACCAGGGCAAGGGTCTGGGCAGCGCCGTCGTGCTCCCCGGAGTGGAGGCGGCCG
AGCGCGCCGGGGTGCCCGCCTTCCTGGAGACATCCGCGCCCCGCAACCTCCCCTTCTACGAGCGGCTCGG
CTTCACCGTCACCGCCGACGTCGAGGTGCCCGAAGGACCGCGCACCTGGTGCATGACCCGCAAGCCCGGT
GCCTGATACGCGTGAATTCACTCCTCAGGTGCAGGCTGCCTATCAGAAGGTGGTGGCTGGTGTGGCCAAT
GCCCTGGCTCACAAATACCACTGAGATCTTTTTCCCTCTGCCAAAAATTATGGGGACATCATGAAGCCCC
TTGAGCATCTGACTTCTGGCTAATAAAGGAAATTTATTTTCATTGCAATAGTGTGTTGGAATTTTTTGTG
TCTCTCACTCGGAAGGACATATGGGAGGGCAAATCATTTAAAACATCAGAATGAGTATTTGGTTTAGAGT
TTGGCAACATATGCCCATATGCTGGCTGCCATGAACAAAGGTTGGCTATAAAGAGGTCATCAGTATATGA
AACAGCCCCCTGCTGTCCATTCCTTATTCCATAGAAAAGCCTTGACTTGAGGTTAGATTTTTTTTATATT
TTGTTTTGTGTTATTTTTTTCTTTAACATCCCTAAAATTTTCCTTACATGTTTTACTAGCCAGATTTTTC
CTCCTCTCCTGACTACTCCCAGTCATAGCTGTCCCTCTTCTCTTATGGAGATCCCTCGACCTGCAGCCCA
AGCTTGAATTCTCTAGAATTACCCTGTTATCCCTATGCTTGGTTTACCGAGCTCTTATTGGTTTTCAAAC
TTCATTGACTGTGCCCAACGCGCCTGGGAGCTCACGGGGACAGCCCCCCCCCAAAGCCCCCAGGGATGTA
ATTACGTCCCTCCCCCGCTAGGGGGCAGCAGCGAGCCGCCCGGGGCTCCGCTCCGGTCCGGCGCTCCCCC
CGCATCCCCGAGCCGGCAGCGTGCGGGGACAGCCCGGGCACGGGGAAGGTGGCACGGGATCGCTTTCCTC
TGAACGCTTCTCGCTGCTCTTTGAGCCTGCAGACACCTGGGGGGATACGGGGAAAAAGCTAGGCTGAAAG
ACCGGTTCTTAGAATGACACGCGCCTGGGAGCTCACGGGGACAGCCCCCCCCCAAAGCCCCCAGGGATGT
AATTACGTCCCTCCCCCGCTAGGGGGCAGCAGCGAGCCGCCCGGGGCTCCGCTCCGGTCCGGCGCTCCCC
CCGCATCCCCGAGCCGGCAGCGTGCGGGGACAGCCCGGGCACGGGGAAGGTGGCACGGGATCGCTTTCCT
CTGAACGCTTCTCGCTGCTCTTTGAGCCTGCAGACACCTGGGGGGATACGGGGAAAAAGCTAACTTCTGA
GACGACAACTTTGTATAGAAAAGTTGGCTCCGAATTCGCCCTTGACAGCAGAGATCCAGTTTGGTTAATT
AATTGGCTCCGGTGCCCGTCAGTGGGCAGAGCGCACATCGCCCACAGTCCCCGAGAAGTTGTGGGGAGGG
GTCGGCAATTGAACCGGTGCCTAGAGAAGGTGGCGCGGGGTAAACTGGGAAAGTGATGTCGTGTACTGGC
TCCGCCTTTTTCCCGAGGGTGGGGGAGAACCGTATATAAGTGCAGTAGTCGCCGTGAACGTTCTTTTTCG
CAACGGGTTTGCCGCCAGAACACAGGTAAGTGCCGTGTGTGGTTCCCGCGGGCCTGGCCTCTTTACGGGT
TATGGCCCTTGCGTGCCTTGAATTACTTCCACCTGGCTGCAGTACGTGATTCTTGATCCCGAGCTTCGGG
TTGGAAGTGGGTGGGAGAGTTCGAGGCCTTGCGCTTAAGGAGCCCCTTCGCCTCGTGCTTGAGTTGAGGC
CTGGCCTGGGCGCTGGGGCCGCCGCGTGCGAATCTGGTGGCACCTTCGCGCCTGTCTCGCTGCTTTCGAT
AAGTCTCTAGCCATTTAAAATTTTTGATGACCTGCTGCGACGCTTTTTTTCTGGCAAGATAGTCTTGTAA
ATGCGGGCCAAGATCTGCACACTGGTATTTCGGTTTTTGGGGCCGCGGGCGGCGACGGGGCCCGTGCGTC
CCAGCGCACATGTTCGGCGAGGCGGGGCCTGCGAGCGCGGCCACCGAGAATCGGACGGGGGTAGTCTCAA
GCTGGCCGGCCTGCTCTGGTGCCTGGCCTCGCGCCGCCGTGTATCGCCCCGCCCTGGGCGGCAAGGCTGG
CCCGGTCGGCACCAGTTGCGTGAGCGGAAAGATGGCCGCTTCCCGGCCCTGCTGCAGGGAGCTCAAAATG
GAGGACGCGGCGCTCGGGAGAGCGGGCGGGTGAGTCACCCACACAAAGGAAAAGGGCCTTTCCGTCCTCA
GCCGTCGCTTCATGTGACTCCACGGAGTACCGGGCGCCGTCCAGGCACCTCGATTAGTTCTCGAGCTTTT
GGAGTACGTCGTCTTTAGGTTGGGGGGAGGGGTTTTATGCGATGGAGTTTCCCCACACTGAGTGGGTGGA
GACTGAAGTTAGGCCAGCTTGGCACTTGATGTAATTCTCCTTGGAATTTGCCCTTTTTGAGTTTGGATCT
TGGTTCATTCTCAAGCCTCAGACAGTGGTTCAAAGTTTTTTTCTTCCATTTCAGGTGTCGTGAGAAGGGC
GAATTCGACCCAAGTTTGTACAAAAAAGCAGGCTGGATCCAGGTGCCACCATGGTGAGCGAGCTGATTAA
GGAGAACATGCACATGAAGCTGTACATGGAGGGCACCGTGAACAACCACCACTTCAAGTGCACATCCGAG
GGCGAAGGCAAGCCCTACGAGGGCACCCAGACCATGAGAATCAAGGCGGTCGAGGGCGGCCCTCTCCCCT
TCGCCTTCGACATCCTGGCTACCAGCTTCATGTACGGCAGCAAAACCTTCATCAACCACACCCAGGGCAT
CCCCGACTTCTTTAAGCAGTCCTTCCCCGAGGGCTTCACATGGGAGAGAGTCACCACATACGAAGATGGG
GGCGTGCTGACCGCTACCCAGGACACCAGCCTCCAGGACGGCTGCCTCATCTACAACGTCAAGATCAGAG
GGGTGAACTTCCCATCCAACGGCCCTGTGATGCAGAAGAAAACACTCGGCTGGGAGGCCTCCACCGAGAC
ACTGTACCCCGCTGACGGCGGCCTGGAAGGCAGAGCCGACATGGCCCTGAAGCTCGTGGGCGGGGGCCAC
CTGATCTGCAACCTTAAGACCACATACAGATCCAAGAAACCCGCTAAGAACCTCAAGATGCCCGGCGTCT
ACTATGTGGACAGGAGACTGGAAAGAATCAAGGAGGCCGACAAAGAGACATACGTCGAGCAGCACGAGGT
GGCTGTGGCCAGATACTGCGACCTCCCTAGCAAACTGGGGCACAAACTTAATTGAGAATTCTACCACCCA
GCTTTCTTGTACAAAGTGGTACGTCTCAAGACCAGAGGTCTCTGCTTACTTTACAGTAGAAGGGAATCTT
GCATAAGGTAGAAGGGAATCTTGCATAAGGTAGAAGGGAATCTTGCATAAGGTAGAAGGGAATCTTGCAT
AAGCAACCAGAAGAGACCTGTGCTTCACTCCTCAGGTGCAGGCTGCCTATCAGAAGGTGGTGGCTGGTGT
GGCCAATGCCCTGGCTCACAAATACCACTGAGATCTTTTTCCCTCTGCCAAAAATTATGGGGACATCATG
AAGCCCCTTGAGCATCTGACTTCTGGCTAATAAAGGAAATTTATTTTCATTGCAATAGTGTGTTGGAATT
TTTTGTGTCTCTCACTCGGAAGGACATATGGGAGGGCAAATCATTTAAAACATCAGAATGAGTATTTGGT
TTAGAGTTTGGCAACATATGCCCATATGCTGGCTGCCATGAACAAAGGTTGGCTATAAAGAGGTCATCAG
TATATGAAACAGCCCCCTGCTGTCCATTCCTTATTCCATAGAAAAGCCTTGACTTGAGGTTAGATTTTTT
TTATATTTTGTTTTGTGTTATTTTTTTCTTTAACATCCCTAAAATTTTCCTTACATGTTTTACTAGCCAG
ATTTTTCCTCCTCTCCTGACTACTCCCAGTCATAGCTGTCCCTCTTCTCTTATGGAGATCCCGAGCGGTG
CGTTTTTATGCTTGTAGTATTGTATAATGTTTTTAAGATCCAAGCTTCTGACCTCTTCTCTTCCTCCCAC
AGGGCCTCGAGACAATTGCATCGATGGTACCAGTGAAAGTCTGCAATGAATTCGAGTTGGCGCGCCTGTC
ATTCTAAATCTCTCTTTCAGCCTAAAGCTTTTTCCCCGTATCCCCCCAGGTGTCTGCAGGCTCAAAGAGC
AGCGAGAAGCGTTCAGAGGAAAGCGATCCCGTGCCACCTTCCCCGTGCCCGGGCTGTCCCCGCACGCTGC
CGGCTCGGGGATGCGGGGGGAGCGCCGGACCGGAGCGGAGCCCCGGGCGGCTCGCTGCTGCCCCCTAGCG
GGGGAGGGACGTAATTACATCCCTGGGGGCTTTGGGAGGGGGCTGTCCCCGTGAGCTCCCAGGCGCGCCT
GTCATTCTAAATCTCTCTTTCAGCCTAAAGCTTTTTCCCCGTATCCCCCCAGGTGTCTGCAGGCTCAAAG
AGCAGCGAGAAGCGTTCAGAGGAAAGCGATCCCGTGCCACCTTCCCCGTGCCCGGGCTGTCCCCGCACGC
TGCCGGCTCGGGGATGCGGGGGGAGCGCCGGACCGGAGCGGAGCCCCGGGCGGCTCGCTGCTGCCCCCTA
GCGGGGGAGGGACGTAATTACATCCCTGGGGGCTTTGGGGGGGGGCTGTCCCCGTGAGCTCCCAGGCGCG
CCAACTCGGTACCGTATCGATGTCGACGTTAACGCTAGTGATATCAACTTTGTATAGAAAAGTTGGCTCC
GAATTCGCCCTTGACAGCAGAGATCCAGTTTGGTTAATTAATTGGCTCCGGTGCCCGTCAGTGGGCAGAG
CGCACATCGCCCACAGTCCCCGAGAAGTTGTGGGGAGGGGTCGGCAATTGAACCGGTGCCTAGAGAAGGT
GGCGCGGGGTAAACTGGGAAAGTGATGTCGTGTACTGGCTCCGCCTTTTTCCCGAGGGTGGGGGAGAACC
GTATATAAGTGCAGTAGTCGCCGTGAACGTTCTTTTTCGCAACGGGTTTGCCGCCAGAACACAGGTAAGT
GCCGTGTGTGGTTCCCGCGGGCCTGGCCTCTTTACGGGTTATGGCCCTTGCGTGCCTTGAATTACTTCCA
CCTGGCTGCAGTACGTGATTCTTGATCCCGAGCTTCGGGTTGGAAGTGGGTGGGAGAGTTCGAGGCCTTG
CGCTTAAGGAGCCCCTTCGCCTCGTGCTTGAGTTGAGGCCTGGCCTGGGCGCTGGGGCCGCCGCGTGCGA
ATCTGGTGGCACCTTCGCGCCTGTCTCGCTGCTTTCGATAAGTCTCTAGCCATTTAAAATTTTTGATGAC
CTGCTGCGACGCTTTTTTTCTGGCAAGATAGTCTTGTAAATGCGGGCCAAGATCTGCACACTGGTATTTC
GGTTTTTGGGGCCGCGGGCGGCGACGGGGCCCGTGCGTCCCAGCGCACATGTTCGGCGAGGCGGGGCCTG
CGAGCGCGGCCACCGAGAATCGGACGGGGGTAGTCTCAAGCTGGCCGGCCTGCTCTGGTGCCTGGCCTCG
CGCCGCCGTGTATCGCCCCGCCCTGGGCGGCAAGGCTGGCCCGGTCGGCACCAGTTGCGTGAGCGGAAAG
ATGGCCGCTTCCCGGCCCTGCTGCAGGGAGCTCAAAATGGAGGACGCGGCGCTCGGGAGAGCGGGCGGGT
GAGTCACCCACACAAAGGAAAAGGGCCTTTCCGTCCTCAGCCGTCGCTTCATGTGACTCCACGGAGTACC
GGGCGCCGTCCAGGCACCTCGATTAGTTCTCGAGCTTTTGGAGTACGTCGTCTTTAGGTTGGGGGGAGGG
GTTTTATGCGATGGAGTTTCCCCACACTGAGTGGGTGGAGACTGAAGTTAGGCCAGCTTGGCACTTGATG
TAATTCTCCTTGGAATTTGCCCTTTTTGAGTTTGGATCTTGGTTCATTCTCAAGCCTCAGACAGTGGTTC
AAAGTTTTTTTCTTCCATTTCAGGTGTCGTGAGAAGGGCGAATTCGACCCAAGTTTGTACAAAAAAGCAG
GCTCGCCACCATGGTGAGCAAGGGCGAGGAGCTGTTCACCGGGGTGGTGCCCATCCTGGTCGAGCTGGAC
GGCGACGTAAACGGCCACAAGTTCAGCGTGAGGGGCGAGGGCGAGGGCGATGCCACCAACGGCAAGCTGA
CCCTGAAGTTCATCTGCACCACCGGCAAGCTGCCCGTGCCCTGGCCCACCCTCGTGACCACCCTGAGCCA
CGGCGTGCAGTGCTTCGCCCGCTACCCCGACCACATGAAGCAGCACGACTTCTTCAAGTCCGCCATGCCC
GAAGGCTACGTCCAGGAGCGCACCATCTTCTTCAAGGACGACGGCACCTACAAGACCCGCGCCGAGGTGA
AGTTCGAGGGCGACACCCTAGTGAACCGCATCGAGCTGAAGGGCGTCGACTTCAAGGAGGACGGCAACAT
CCTGGGGCACAAGCTGGAGTACAACTTCAACAGCCACAACATCTATATCATGGCCGTCAAGCAGAAGAAC
GGCATCAAGGTGAACTTCAAGATCCGCCACAACGTGGAGGACGGCAGCGTGCAGCTCGCCGACCACTACC
AGCAGAACACCCCCATCGGCGACGGCCCCGTGCTGCTGCCCGACAGCCACTACCTGAGCACCCAGTCCGT
GCTGAGCAAAGACCCCAACGAGAAGCGCGATCACATGGTCCTGCTGGAGTTCCGCACCGCCGCCGGGATC
ACTCTCGGCATGGACGAGCTGTACAAGTAATACCACCCAGCTTTCTTGTACAAAGTGGTACGCGTGAATT
CACTCCTCAGGTGCAGGCTGCCTATCAGAAGGTGGTGGCTGGTGTGGCCAATGCCCTGGCTCACAAATAC
CACTGAGATCTTTTTCCCTCTGCCAAAAATTATGGGGACATCATGAAGCCCCTTGAGCATCTGACTTCTG
GCTAATAAAGGAAATTTATTTTCATTGCAATAGTGTGTTGGAATTTTTTGTGTCTCTCACTCGGAAGGAC
ATATGGGAGGGCAAATCATTTAAAACATCAGAATGAGTATTTGGTTTAGAGTTTGGCAACATATGCCCAT
ATGCTGGCTGCCATGAACAAAGGTTGGCTATAAAGAGGTCATCAGTATATGAAACAGCCCCCTGCTGTCC
ATTCCTTATTCCATAGAAAAGCCTTGACTTGAGGTTAGATTTTTTTTATATTTTGTTTTGTGTTATTTTT
TTCTTTAACATCCCTAAAATTTTCCTTACATGTTTTACTAGCCAGATTTTTCCTCCTCTCCTGACTACTC
CCAGTCATAGCTGTCCCTCTTCTCTTATGGAGATCCCTCGACCTGCAGCCCAAGCTTGGCGTAATCATGG
TCATAGCTGTTTCCTGTGTGAAATTGTTATCCGCTCACAATTCCACACAACATACGAGCCGGAAGCATAA
AGTGTAAAGCCTGGGGTGCCTAATGAGTGAGCTAACTCACATTAATTGCGTTGCGCTCACTGCCCGCTTT
CCAGTCGGGAAACCTGTCGTGCCAGCGGATCGACAGTACTAAGCTTGGTCTAATACCCAATCTCTCGTCT
TATCCAGATGTTTTATACGCCTCTGGCCCGTGTCTCAAAATCTCTGATGTTACATTGCACAAGATAAAAT
AATATCATCATGAACAATAAAACTGTCTGCTTACATAAACAGTAATACAAGGGGTGTTATGAGCCATATT
CAACGGGAAACGTCGAGGCCGCGATTAAATTCCAACATGGATGCTGATTTATATGGGTATAAATGGGCTC
GCGATAATGTCGGGCAATCAGGTGCGACAATCTATCGCTTGTATGGGAAGCCCGATGCGCCAGAGTTGTT
TCTGAAACATGGCAAAGGTAGCGTTGCCAATGATGTTACAGATGAGATGGTCAGACTAAACTGGCTGACG
GAATTTATGCCTCTTCCGACCATCAAGCATTTTATCCGTACTCCTGATGATGCATGGTTACTCACCACTG
CGATCCCCGGAAAAACAGCATTCCAGGTATTAGAAGAATATCCTGATTCAGGTGAAAATATTGTTGATGC
GCTGGCAGTGTTCCTGCGCCGGTTGCATTCGATTCCTGTTTGTAATTGTCCTTTTAACAGCGATCGCGTA
TTTCGTCTCGCTCAGGCGCAATCACGAATGAATAACGGTTTGGTTGATGCGAGTGATTTTGATGACGAGC
GTAATGGCTGGCCTGTTGAACAAGTCTGGAAAGAAATGCATAAACTTTTGCCATTCTCACCGGATTCAGT
CGTCACTCATGGTGATTTCTCACTTGATAACCTTATTTTTGACGAGGGGAAATTAATAGGTTGTATTGAT
GTTGGACGAGTCGGAATCGCAGACCGATACCAGGATCTTGCCATCCTATGGAACTGCCTCGGTGAGTTTT
CTCCTTCATTACAGAAACGGCTTTTTCAAAAATATGGTATTGATAATCCTGATATGAATAAATTGCAGTT
TCATTTGATGCTCGATGAGTTTTTCTAATCAGAATTGGTTAATTGGTTGTAACACTGGCAGAGCATTACG
CTGACTTGACGGGACGGCGCAAGCTCATGACCAAAATCCCTTAACGTGAGTTACGCGTCGTTCCACTGAG
CGTCAGAGGTATCACTAGTATTACAGAGGTAAGTTATAACAGTCGCCTAACCC
