>Addgene plasmid #103562 | LSB-hsa-miR-491-3p | depositor partial sequence | sequence record 196173 | hsa-miR-491-3p target
GTAGAAGGGAATCTTGCATAAG
